>Addgene plasmid #219349 | SFFV-NR2F1-Brd 436 | addgene full sequence | sequence record 449087 | Addgene NGS Result
ATTTATGCAGAGGCCGAGGCCGCCTCGGCCTCTGAGCTATTCCAGAAGTAGTGAGGAGGCTTTTTTGGAG
GCCTAGGGACGTACCCAATTCGCCCTATAGTGAGTCGTATTACGCGCGCTCACTGGCCGTCGTTTTACAA
CGTCGTGACTGGGAAAACCCTGGCGTTACCCAACTTAATCGCCTTGCAGCACATCCCCCTTTCGCCAGCT
GGCGTAATAGCGAAGAGGCCCGCACCGATCGCCCTTCCCAACAGTTGCGCAGCCTGAATGGCGAATGGG
[124 nt withheld, positions 280-403]
C
[91 nt withheld, positions 405-495]
A
[49 nt withheld, positions 497-545]
CCTTTGACGTTGGAGTCCACGTTCTTT
[37 nt withheld, positions 573-609]
ACCCTATCTCGGTCTATTCTTTTGATTTATAAGGGATTTTGCCGATTTCGGCCTATTGGTTAAAAAATGA
GCTGATTTAACAAAAATTTAACGCGAATTTTAACAAAATATTAACGCTTACAATTTAGGTGGCACTTTTC
GGGGAAATGTGCGCGGAACCCCTATTTGTTTATTTTTCTAAATACATTCAAATATGTATCCGCTCATGAG
ACAATAACCCTGATAAATGCTTCAATAATATTGAAAAAGGAAGAGTATGAGTATTCAACATTTCCGTGTC
GCCCTTATTCCCTTTTTTGCGGCATTTTGCCTTCCTGTTTTTGCTCACCCAGAAACGCTGGTGAAAGTAA
AAGATGCTGAAGATCAGTTGGGTGCACGAGTGGGTTACATCGAACTGGATCTCAACAGCGGTAAGATCCT
TGAGAGTTTTCGCCCCGAAGAACGTTTTCCAATGATGAGCACTTTTAAAGTTCTGCTATGTGGCGCGGTA
TTATCCCGTATTGACGCCGGGCAAGAGCAACTCGGTCGCCGCATACACTATTCTCAGAATGACTTGGTTG
AGTACTCACCAGTCACAGAAAAGCATCTTACGGATGGCATGACAGTAAGAGAATTATGCAGTGCTGCCAT
AACCATGAGTGATAACACTGCGGCCAACTTACTTCTGACAACGATCGGAGGACCGAAGGAGCTAACCGCT
TTTTTGCACAACATGGGGGATCATGTAACTCGCCTTGATCGTTGGGAACCGGAGCTGAATGAAGCCATAC
CAAACGACGAGCGTGACACCACGATGCCTGTAGCAATGGCAACAACGTTGCGCAAACTATTAACTGGCGA
ACTACTTACTCTAGCTTCCCGGCAACAATTAATAGACTGGATGGAGGCGGATAAAGTTGCAGGACCACTT
CTGCGCTCGGCCCTTCCGGCTGGCTGGTTTATTGCTGATAAATCTGGAGCCGGTGAGCGTGGGTCTCGCG
GTATCATTGCAGCACTGGGGCCAGATGGTAAGCCCTCCCGTATCGTAGTTATCTACACGACGGGGAGTCA
GGCAACTATGGATGAACGAAATAGACAGATCGCTGAGATAGGTGCCTCACTGATTAAGCATTGGTAACTG
TCAGACCAAGTTTACTCATATATACTTTAGATTGATTTAAAACTTCATTTTTAATTTAAAAGGATCTAGG
TGAAGATCCTTTTTGATAATCTCATGACCAAAATCCCTTAACGTGAGTTTTCGTTCCACTGAGCGTCAGA
CCCCGTAGAAAAGATCAAAGGATCTTCTTGAGATCCTTTTTTTCTGCGCGTAATCTGCTGCTTGCAAACA
AAAAAACCACCGCTACCAGCGGTGGTTTGTTTGCCGGATCAAGAGCTACCAACTCTTTTTCCGAAGGTAA
CTGGCTTCAGCAGAGCGCAGATACCAAATACTGTTCTTCTAGTGTAGCCGTAGTTAGGCCACCACTTCAA
GAACTCTGTAGCACCGCCTACATACCTCGCTCTGCTAATCCTGTTACCAGTGGCTGCTGCCAGTGGCGAT
AAGTCGTGTCTTACCGGGTTGGACTCAAGACGATAGTTACCGGATAAGGCGCAGCGGTCGGGCTGAACGG
GGGGTTCGTGCACACAGCCCAGCTTGGAGCGAACGACCTACACCGAACTGAGATACCTACAGCGTGAGCT
ATGAGAAAGCGCCACGCTTCCCGAAGGGAGAAAGGCGGACAGGTATCCGGTAAGCGGCAGGGTCGGAACA
GGAGAGCGCACGAGGGAGCTTCCAGGGGGAAACGCCTGGTATCTTTATAGTCCTGTCGGGTTTCGCCACC
TCTGACTTGAGCGTCGATTTTTGTGATGCTCGTCAGGGGGGCGGAGCCTATGGAAAAACGCCAGCAACGC
GGCCTTTTTACGGTTCCTGGCCTTTTGCTGGCCTTTTGCTCACATGTTCTTTCCTGCGTTATCCCCTGAT
TCTGTGGATAACCGTATTACCGCCTTTGAGTGAGCTGATACCGCTCGCCGCAGCCGAACGACCGAGCGCA
GCGAGTCAGTGAGCGAGGAAGCGGAAGAGCGCCCAATACGCAAACCGCCTCTCCCCGCGCGTTGGCCGAT
TCATTAATGCAGCTGGCACGACAGGTTTCCCGACTGGAAAGCGGGCAGTGAGCGCAACGCAATTAATGTG
AGTTAGCTCACTCATTAGGCACCCCAGGCTTTACACTTTATGCTTCCGGCTCGTATGTTGTGTGGAATTG
TGAGCGGATAACAATTTCACACAGGAAACAGCTATGACCATGATTACGCCAAGCGCGCAATTAACCCTCA
CTAAAGGGAACAAAAGCTGGAGCTGCAAGCTTAATGTAGTCTTATGCAATACTCTTGTAGTCTTGCAACA
TGGTAACGATGAGTTAGCAACATGCCTTACAAGGAGAGAAAAAGCACCGTGCATGCCGATTGGTGGAAGT
AAGGTGGTACGATCGTGCCTTATTAGGAAGGCAACAGACGGGTCTGACATGGATTGGACGAACCACTGAA
TTGCCGCATTGCAGAGATATTGTATTTAAGTGCCTAGCTCGATACATAAACGGGTCTCTCTGGTTAGACC
AGATCTGAGCCTGGGAGCTCTCTGGCTAACTAGGGAACCCACTGCTTAAGCCTCAATAAAGCTTGCCTTG
AGTGCTTCAAGTAGTGTGTGCCCGTCTGTTGTGTGACTCTGGTAACTAGAGATCCCTCAGACCCTTTTAG
TCAGTGTGGAAAATCTCTAGCAGTGGCGCCCGAACAGGGACTTGAAAGCGAAAGGGAAACCAGAGGAGCT
CTCTCGACGCAGGACTCGGCTTGCTGAAGCGCGCACGGCAAGAGGCGAGGGGCGGCGACTGGTGAGTACG
CCAAAAATTTTGACTAGCGGAGGCTAGAAGGAGAGAGATGGGTGCGAGAGCGTCAGTATTAAGCGGGGGA
GAATTAGATCGCGATGGGAAAAAATTCGGTTAAGGCCAGGGGGAAAGAAAAAATATAAATTAAAACATAT
AGTATGGGCAAGCAGGGAGCTAGAACGATTCGCAGTTAATCCTGGCCTGTTAGAAACATCAGAAGGCTGT
AGACAAATACTGGGACAGCTACAACCATCCCTTCAGACAGGATCAGAAGAACTTAGATCATTATATAATA
CAGTAGCAACCCTCTATTGTGTGCATCAAAGGATAGAGATAAAAGACACCAAGGAAGCTTTAGACAAGAT
AGAGGAAGAGCAAAACAAAAGTAAGACCACCGCACAGCAAGCGGCCGCTGATCTTCAGACCTGGAGGAGG
AGATATGAGGGACAATTGGAGAAGTGAATTATATAAATATAAAGTAGTAAAAATTGAACCATTAGGAGTA
GCACCCACCAAGGCAAAGAGAAGAGTGGTGCAGAGAGAAAAAAGAGCAGTGGGAATAGGAGCTTTGTTCC
TTGGGTTCTTGGGAGCAGCAGGAAGCACTATGGGCGCAGCGTCAATGACGCTGACGGTACAGGCCAGACA
ATTATTGTCTGGTATAGTGCAGCAGCAGAACAATTTGCTGAGGGCTATTGAGGCGCAACAGCATCTGTTG
CAACTCACAGTCTGGGGCATCAAGCAGCTCCAGGCAAGAATCCTGGCTGTGGAAAGATACCTAAAGGATC
AACAGCTCCTGGGGATTTGGGGTTGCTCTGGAAAACTCATTTGCACCACTGCTGTGCCTTGGAATGCTAG
TTGGAGTAATAAATCTCTGGAACAGATTTGGAATCACACGACCTGGATGGAGTGGGACAGAGAAATTAAC
AATTACACAAGCTTAATACACTCCTTAATTGAAGAATCGCAAAACCAGCAAGAAAAGAATGAACAAGAAT
TATTGGAATTAGATAAATGGGCAAGTTTGTGGAATTGGTTTAACATAACAAATTGGCTGTGGTATATAAA
ATTATTCATAATGATAGTAGGAGGCTTGGTAGGTTTAAGAATAGTTTTTGCTGTACTTTCTATAGTGAAT
AGAGTTAGGCAGGGATATTCACCATTATCGTTTCAGACCCACCTCCCAACCCCGAGGGGACCCGACAGGC
CCGAAGGAATAGAAGAAGAAGGTGGAGAGAGAGACAGAGACAGATCCATTCGATTAGTGAACGGATCTCG
ACGGTATCGGTTAACTTTTAAAAGAAAAGGGGGGATTGGGGGGTACAGTGCAGGGGAAAGAATAGTAGAC
ATAATAGCAACAGACATACAAACTAAAGAATTACAAAAACAAATTACAAAAATTCAAAATTTTATCGATC
ACGAGACTAGCCTCGAGCTGGCTGCAGTAACGCCATTTTGCAAGGCATGGAAAAATACCAAACCAAGAAT
AGAGAAGTTCAGATCAAGGGCGGGTACATGAAAATAGCTAACGTTGGGCCAAACAGGATATCTGCGGTGA
GCAGTTTCGGCCCCGGCCCGGGGCCAAGAACAGATGGTCACCGCAGTTTCGGCCCCGGCCCGAGGCCAAG
AACAGATGGTCCCCAGATATGGCCCAACCCTCAGCAGTTTCTTAAGACCCATCAGATGTTTCCAGGCTCC
CCCAAGGACCTGAAATGACCCTGCGCCTTATTTGAATTAACCAATCAGCCTGCTTCTCGCTTCTGTTCGC
GCGCTTCTGCTTCCCGAGCTCTATAAAAGAGCTCACAACCCCTCACTCGGCGCGCCAGTCCTCCGACAGA
CTGAGTCGGCCGGTCGAATCAAGCTTATCGATACCGTCGACGGATCCGCTAGCCCGCGGTTCGAAATGGC
AATGGTAGTTAGCAGCTGGCGAGATCCGCAGGACGACGTGGCCGGGGGCAACCCCGGCGGCCCCAACCCC
GCAGCGCAGGCGGCCCGCGGCGGCGGCGGCGGCGCCGGCGAGCAGCAGCAGCAGGCGGGCTCGGGCGCGC
CGCACACGCCGCAGACCCCGGGCCAGCCCGGAGCGCCCGCCACCCCCGGCACGGCGGGGGACAAGGGCCA
GGGCCCGCCCGGTTCGGGCCAGAGCCAGCAGCACATCGAGTGCGTGGTGTGCGGGGACAAGTCGAGCGGC
AAGCACTACGGCCAATTCACCTGCGAGGGCTGCAAAAGTTTCTTCAAGAGGAGCGTCCGCAGGAACTTAA
CTTACACATGCCGTGCCAACAGGAACTGTCCCATCGACCAGCACCACCGCAACCAGTGCCAATACTGCCG
CCTCAAGAAGTGCCTCAAAGTGGGCATGAGGCGGGAAGCGGTTCAGCGAGGAAGAATGCCTCCAACCCAG
CCCAATCCAGGCCAGTACGCACTCACCAACGGGGACCCCCTCAACGGCCACTGCTACCTGTCCGGCTACA
TCTCGCTGCTGCTGCGCGCCGAGCCCTACCCCACGTCGCGCTACGGCAGCCAGTGCATGCAGCCCAACAA
CATTATGGGCATCGAGAACATCTGCGAGCTGGCCGCGCGCCTGCTCTTCAGCGCCGTCGAGTGGGCCCGC
AACATCCCCTTCTTCCCGGATCTGCAGATCACCGACCAGGTGTCCCTGCTACGCCTCACCTGGAGCGAGC
TGTTCGTGCTCAACGCGGCCCAGTGCTCTATGCCGCTGCACGTGGCGCCGTTGCTGGCCGCCGCCGGCCT
GCATGCCTCGCCCATGTCTGCCGACCGCGTCGTGGCCTTCATGGACCACATCCGCATCTTCCAGGAGCAG
GTGGAGAAGCTCAAGGCGCTACACGTCGACTCAGCCGAGTACAGCTGCCTCAAAGCCATCGTGCTGTTCA
CGTCAGACGCCTGTGGCCTGTCGGATGCGGCCCACATCGAGAGCCTGCAGGAGAAGTCGCAGTGCGCACT
GGAGGAGTACGTGAGGAGCCAGTACCCCAACCAGCCCAGCCGTTTTGGCAAACTGCTGCTGCGACTGCCC
TCGCTGCGCACCGTGTCCTCCTCCGTCATCGAGCAGCTCTTCTTCGTCCGTTTGGTAGGTAAAACCCCCA
TCGAAACTCTCATCCGCGATATGTTACTGTCTGGGAGCAGCTTCAACTGGCCTTACATGTCCATCCAGTG
CTCCTAGACCGGTCGGATCCCCCGGGCTGCAGGAATTCGAGCATCTTACCGCCATTTATTCCCATATTTG
TTCTGTTTTTCTTGATTTGGGTATACATTTAAATGTTAATAAAACAAAATGGTGGGGCAATCATTTACAT
TTTTAGGGATATGTAATTACTAGTTCAGGTGTATTGCCACAAGACAAACATGTTAAGAAACTTTCCCGTT
ATTTACGCTCTGTTCCTGTTAATCAACCTCTGGATTACAAAATTTGTGAAAGATTGACTGATATTCTTAA
CTATGTTGCTCCTTTTACGCTGTGTGGATATGCTGCTTTAATGCCTCTGTATCATGCTATTGCTTCCCGT
ACGGCTTTCGTTTTCTCCTCCTTGTATAAATCCTGGTTGCTGTCTCTTTATGAGGAGTTGTGGCCCGTTG
TCCGTCAACGTGGCGTGGTGTGCTCTGTGTTTGCTGACGCAACCCCCACTGGCTGGGGCATTGCCACCAC
CTGTCAACTCCTTTCTGGGACTTTCGCTTTCCCCCTCCCGATCGCCACGGCAGAACTCATCGCCGCCTGC
CTTGCCCGCTGCTGGACAGGGGCTAGGTTGCTGGGCACTGATAATTCCGTGGTGTTGTCGGGGAAGCTGA
CGTCCTTTGCAATTCGATATCAAGCTGTACCTTCTAGATGTACATTTAAAATAGCGCTTCTAGACCAATG
ACTTACAAGGCAGCTGTAGATCTTAGCCACTTTTTAAAAGAAAAGGGGGGACTGGAAGGGCTAATTCACT
CCCAACGAAGACAAGATCTGCTTTTTGCTTGTACTGGGTCTCTCTGGTTAGACCAGATCTGAGCCTGGGA
GCTCTCTGGCTAACTAGGGAACCCACTGCTTAAGCCTCAATAAAGCTTGCCTTGAGTGCTTCAAGTAGTG
TGTGCCCGTCTGTTGTGTGACTCTGGTAACTAGAGATCCCTCAGACCCTTTTAGTCAGTGTGGAAAATCT
CTAGCAGTAGTAGTTCATGTCATCTTATTATTCAGTATTTATAACTTGCAAAGAAATGAATATCAGAGAG
TGAGAGGAACTTGTTTATTGCAGCTTATAATGGTTACAAATAAAGCAATAGCATCACAAATTTCACAAAT
AAAGCATTTTTTTCACTGCATTCTAGTTGTGGTTTGTCCAAACTCATCAATGTATCTTATCATGTCTGGC
TCTAGCTATCCCGCCCCTAACTCCGCCCATCCCGCCCCTAACTCCGCCCAGTTCCGCCCATTCTCCGCCC
CATGGCTGACTAATTTTTTTT
Features (pLannotate 1.2.2; 29 found; start..end, strand, type, name):
     94..112     -  promoter       T7 promoter: promoter for bacteriophage T7 RNA polymerase
    120..275     +  CDS            lacZα (fragment): LacZα fragment of β-galactosidase; lacZ fragment
    280..708     +  rep_origin     f1 ori (sequence partly withheld): f1 bacteriophage origin of replication; arrow indicates direction of (+) strand synthesis
    761..865     +  promoter       AmpR promoter: bla
    866..1726    +  CDS            AmpR: β-lactamase; bla; confers resistance to ampicillin, carbenicillin, and related antibiotics
   1897..2485    +  rep_origin     ori: high-copy-number ColE1/pMB1/pBR322/pUC origin of replication
   2668..2760    +  CDS            lacI (fragment): lac repressor; lacI; The lac repressor binds to the lac operator to inhibit transcription in E. coli. This inhibition can be relieved by adding lactose or isopropyl-β-D-thiogalactopyranoside (IPTG).
   2773..2794    +  protein_bind   CAP binding site: CAP binding activates transcription in the presence of cAMP. E. coli catabolite activator protein
   2809..2839    +  promoter       lac promoter: promoter for the E. coli lac operon
   2847..2863    +  protein_bind   lac operator: The lac repressor binds to the lac operator to inhibit transcription in E. coli. This inhibition can be relieved by adding lactose or isopropyl-β-D-thiogalactopyranoside (IPTG). lac repressor encoded by lacI
   2908..2926    +  promoter       T3 promoter: promoter for bacteriophage T3 RNA polymerase
   2954..3180    +  promoter       RSV promoter: Rous sarcoma virus enhancer/promoter
   3181..3361    +  LTR            5' LTR (truncated): truncated 5' long terminal repeat (LTR) from HIV-1
   3408..3533    +  misc_feature   HIV-1 Ψ: packaging signal of human immunodeficiency virus type 1
   3517..3880    +  CDS            HIV-1 gag (fragment): gag protein from human immunodeficiency virus 1; gag
   4026..4259    +  misc_feature   RRE: The Rev response element (RRE) of HIV-1 allows for Rev-dependent mRNA export from the nucleus to the cytoplasm.
   4636..4736    +  CDS            Rev (fragment): human immunodeficiency virus 1 (HIV-1) Rev protein; rev; enhances nuclear export of unspliced and incompletely spliced viral mRNAs
   4755..4872    +  misc_feature   cPPT/CTS: central polypurine tract and central termination sequence of HIV-1
   4906..5307    +  promoter       SFFV promoter: spleen focus-forming virus long terminal repeat (LTR) promoter
   5317..5340    +  misc_feature   MCS (fragment): pBluescript multiple cloning site
   5365..6633    +  CDS            NR2F1: COT1_HUMAN - Also known as EAR3, ERBAL3, TFCOUP1. Experimental evidence at protein level: Swiss-Prot protein existence level 1. Coup (chicken ovalbumin upstream promoter) transcription factor binds to the ovalbumin promoter and, in conjunction with another protein (S300-II) stimulates initiation of transcription. Binds to both direct repeats and palindromes of the 5'-AGGTCA-3' motif. Represses transcriptional activity of LHCG. From Homo sapiens (Human).
   6644..6669    +  misc_feature   MCS (fragment): pBluescript multiple cloning site
   6669..6728    +  CDS            S (fragment): HBSAG_WHV6 - Experimental evidence at transcript level: Swiss-Prot protein existence level 2. The middle envelope protein plays an important role in the budding of the virion. It is involved in the induction of budding in a nucleocapsid independent way. In this process the majority of envelope proteins bud to form subviral lipoprotein particles of 22 nm of diameter that do not contain a nucleocapsid (By similarity). From Woodchuck hepatitis B virus (isolate w64/pWS23) (WHV).
   6860..7263    +  misc_feature   WPRE: woodchuck hepatitis virus posttranscriptional regulatory element
   7321..7380    +  CDS            nef (fragment): NEF_HV1Z2 - Experimental evidence at protein level: Swiss-Prot protein existence level 1. Extracellular Nef protein targets CD4(+) T-lymphocytes for apoptosis by interacting with CXCR4 surface receptors. From Human immunodeficiency virus type 1 group M subtype D (isolate Z2/CDC-Z34) (HIV-1).
   7382..7615    +  LTR            3' LTR (ΔU3): self-inactivating 3' long terminal repeat (LTR) from HIV-1
   7687..7808    +  polyA_signal   SV40 poly(A) signal: SV40 polyadenylation signal
   7827..7848    +  rep_origin     SV40 ori (fragment): SV40 origin of replication
   7848..73      +  rep_origin     SV40 ori (across the origin): SV40 origin of replication
