[The description below was written by a language model from this plasmid's Addgene catalogue record and pLannotate feature annotations shown in this document.]
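Description:
SFFV-NR2F1-Brd 436 is a third-generation-style, self-inactivating HIV-1 lentiviral transfer plasmid built on the SFFV-MCS backbone, carrying the human transcription factor NR2F1 (COUP-TFI) together with a construct-specific DNA barcode. In bacteria it is maintained through a high-copy ColE1/pUC-type origin and selected with ampicillin via the β-lactamase gene. The backbone also retains pBluescript-like remnants (f1 ori, lacZα and lacI fragments, lac promoter/operator, T7 and T3 promoters), which play no role in the lentiviral function. The sequenced record is 7,910 nt, consistent with the stated backbone and insert sizes.

The viral cassette begins with an RSV promoter fused to a truncated 5' LTR, which drives Tat-independent production of genomic RNA in packaging cells. This is followed by the Ψ packaging signal with a partial gag sequence, the RRE for Rev-dependent nuclear export, and the cPPT/CTS, which aids nuclear import of the provirus. Internally, the spleen focus-forming virus (SFFV) promoter, which is strong in haematopoietic and many other mammalian cell types, drives the NR2F1 open reading frame, cloned between flanking polylinker sites. A WPRE downstream enhances transcript stability and expression. According to the depositor, the barcode sits after the WPRE at an XbaI site, so it should be carried on the transgene transcript, although it is not annotated in the feature table. The ΔU3 3' LTR inactivates the viral promoter after integration, and an SV40 poly(A) signal and SV40 origin lie outside the LTRs. No mammalian selection marker or reporter is annotated. The plasmid belongs to a barcoded transcription factor collection for combinatorial screening in immune cell reprogramming, where the barcode identifies which factor was delivered to a cell.
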