Addgene plasmid #219349: SFFV-NR2F1-Brd 436
Purpose: Transcription factor NR2F1 with a specific barcode assigned.
Depositing lab: Filipe Pereira. Depositing organization: Center for Neuroscience and Cell Biology, University of Coimbra. Publication: A combinatorial transcription factor screening platform for immune cell reprogramming. Kurochkin I, Altman AR, Caiado I, Pertiga-Cabral D, Halitzki E, Minaeva M, Zimmermannova O, Henriques-Oliveira L, Klein D, Nair M, Oliveira D, Cajal LR, Knittel R, Feick C, Ringner M, Martin M, Cirovic B, Pires CF, Rosa FF, Sitnicka E, Theis FJ, Pereira CF. Cell Syst. 2026 Jan 21;17(1):101457. doi: 10.1016/j.cels.2025.101457. Epub 2026 Jan 14. PubMed 41539305.
Backbone
  Vector backbone: SFFV-MCS
  Backbone size w/o insert (bp): 6638
  Vector type: Lentiviral
Growth in bacteria
  Bacterial resistance: Ampicillin, 100 μg/mL
  Growth temperature: 37°C
  Growth strain: NEB Stable
  Copy number: High Copy
Gene/Insert
  Gene/Insert name: NR2F1
  Species: H. sapiens (human)
  Insert size (bp): 1272
  Entrez Gene: NR2F1 (a.k.a. BBOAS, BBSOAS, COUP-TFI, COUPTF1, EAR-3, EAR3, ERBAL3, SVP44, TCFCOUP1, TFCOUP1)
  Promoter: The spleen focus-forming virus (SFFV) promoter
  Cloning method: Restriction Enzyme; 5′ cloning site Bsp119I (not destroyed); 3′ cloning site BstHI (not destroyed)
Terms and licenses: Academic/Nonprofit Terms; Industry Terms: Not Available to Industry
Depositor comments: Barcode sequence cloned into XbaI restriction site. Design of plasmid is as follows: SFFV-[TF sequence]-WPRE-[Barcode sequence].
How to cite: SFFV-NR2F1-Brd 436 was a gift from Filipe Pereira (Addgene plasmid # 219349 ; http://n2t.net/addgene:219349 ; RRID:Addgene_219349)
