>Addgene plasmid #219349 | SFFV-NR2F1-Brd 436 | depositor partial sequence | sequence record 428527 | TF ORF
ATGGCAATGGTAGTTAGCAGCTGGCGAGATCCGCAGGACGACGTGGCCGGGGGCAACCCCGGCGGCCCCA
ACCCCGCAGCGCAGGCGGCCCGCGGCGGCGGCGGCGGCGCCGGCGAGCAGCAGCAGCAGGCGGGCTCGGG
CGCGCCGCACACGCCGCAGACCCCGGGCCAGCCCGGAGCGCCCGCCACCCCCGGCACGGCGGGGGACAAG
GGCCAGGGCCCGCCCGGTTCGGGCCAGAGCCAGCAGCACATCGAGTGCGTGGTGTGCGGGGACAAGTCGA
GCGGCAAGCACTACGGCCAATTCACCTGCGAGGGCTGCAAAAGTTTCTTCAAGAGGAGCGTCCGCAGGAA
CTTAACTTACACATGCCGTGCCAACAGGAACTGTCCCATCGACCAGCACCACCGCAACCAGTGCCAATAC
TGCCGCCTCAAGAAGTGCCTCAAAGTGGGCATGAGGCGGGAAGCGGTTCAGCGAGGAAGAATGCCTCCAA
CCCAGCCCAATCCAGGCCAGTACGCACTCACCAACGGGGACCCCCTCAACGGCCACTGCTACCTGTCCGG
CTACATCTCGCTGCTGCTGCGCGCCGAGCCCTACCCCACGTCGCGCTACGGCAGCCAGTGCATGCAGCCC
AACAACATTATGGGCATCGAGAACATCTGCGAGCTGGCCGCGCGCCTGCTCTTCAGCGCCGTCGAGTGGG
CCCGCAACATCCCCTTCTTCCCGGATCTGCAGATCACCGACCAGGTGTCCCTGCTACGCCTCACCTGGAG
CGAGCTGTTCGTGCTCAACGCGGCCCAGTGCTCTATGCCGCTGCACGTGGCGCCGTTGCTGGCCGCCGCC
GGCCTGCATGCCTCGCCCATGTCTGCCGACCGCGTCGTGGCCTTCATGGACCACATCCGCATCTTCCAGG
AGCAGGTGGAGAAGCTCAAGGCGCTACACGTCGACTCAGCCGAGTACAGCTGCCTCAAAGCCATCGTGCT
GTTCACGTCAGACGCCTGTGGCCTGTCGGATGCGGCCCACATCGAGAGCCTGCAGGAGAAGTCGCAGTGC
GCACTGGAGGAGTACGTGAGGAGCCAGTACCCCAACCAGCCCAGCCGTTTTGGCAAACTGCTGCTGCGAC
TGCCCTCGCTGCGCACCGTGTCCTCCTCCGTCATCGAGCAGCTCTTCTTCGTCCGTTTGGTAGGTAAAAC
CCCCATCGAAACTCTCATCCGCGATATGTTACTGTCTGGGAGCAGCTTCAACTGGCCTTACATGTCCATC
CAGTGCTCCTAG
