>Addgene plasmid #219349 | SFFV-NR2F1-Brd 436 | depositor partial sequence | sequence record 428528 | Barcode sequence
TGTACATTTAAAATAGCGCT
